Addgene plasmid #164441: pHDM-Hgpm2
Purpose: Encodes codon-optimized HIV gagpol for pseudovirus production
Depositing lab: Alejandro Balazs. Depositing organization: Massachusetts General Hospital. Publication: COVID-19-neutralizing antibodies predict disease severity and survival. Garcia-Beltran WF, Lam EC, Astudillo MG, Yang D, Miller TE, Feldman J, Hauser BM, Caradonna TM, Clayton KL, Nitido AD, Murali MR, Alter G, Charles RC, Dighe A, Branda JA, Lennerz JK, Lingwood D, Schmidt AG, Iafrate AJ, Balazs AB. Cell. 2021 Jan 21;184(2):476-488.e11. doi: 10.1016/j.cell.2020.12.015. Epub 2020 Dec 15. PubMed 33412089.
Backbone
  Vector backbone: HDM
  Vector type: Mammalian Expression
Growth in bacteria
  Bacterial resistance: Ampicillin, 100 μg/mL
  Growth temperature: 37°C
  Growth strain: DH5alpha
  Copy number: High Copy
Gene/Insert
  Gene/Insert name: Codon Optimized HIV-1 GagPol
Terms and licenses: Academic/Nonprofit Terms; Industry Terms: Not Available to Industry
How to cite: pHDM-Hgpm2 was a gift from Alejandro Balazs (Addgene plasmid # 164441 ; http://n2t.net/addgene:164441 ; RRID:Addgene_164441)
