[The description below was written by a language model from this plasmid's Addgene catalogue record and pLannotate feature annotations shown in this document.]
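Description:
pHDM-Hgpm2 is a mammalian expression plasmid on the HDM backbone that supplies codon-optimized HIV-1 Gag-Pol in trans for producing lentiviral pseudovirus. The full sequenced record is about 8.9 kb. In bacteria it replicates from a high-copy ColE1/pUC-type origin and is selected with ampicillin through the bla gene and its own promoter. The annotation also picks up a partial tetracycline-resistance fragment and a partial SV40 origin, which look like backbone remnants rather than functional parts.

The expression cassette wraps around the numbering origin of the circular map. The human CMV immediate-early enhancer and promoter sit at the end of the sequence and read into the start. There, a short match annotated as a TRE3GV promoter fragment most likely reflects the minimal CMV-derived sequence those promoters share, not any tetracycline regulation. Downstream comes an internally truncated human β-globin intron with a small flanking β-globin exon fragment, which generally improves processing and expression of the transcript. The gag open reading frame follows, with the pol region overlapping its 3′ end. This is the native HIV-1 arrangement, in which Gag-Pol is made by ribosomal frameshifting, and it yields the structural proteins together with the Pol enzymes, including integrase. A remnant of a multiple cloning site, another β-globin exon fragment and the human β-globin polyadenylation signal close the unit.

No packaging signal, LTRs or envelope gene are annotated, so the plasmid acts purely as a helper. It would be co-transfected with a transfer vector, an envelope or spike expression plasmid and any other required helper functions to make single-round pseudotyped particles. The associated work used such particles in assays of SARS-CoV-2 neutralizing antibodies.
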