Features (pLannotate 1.2.2; 15 found; start..end, strand, type, name):
      1..29      +  promoter       TRE3GV promoter (fragment): 3rd-generation Tet-responsive promoter that can be activated by binding of Tet-On® 3G, optimized for retroviral and lentiviral vectors
    114..589     +  intron         β-globin intron: internally truncated intron from human β-globin
    593..643     +  CDS            HBB (fragment): HBB_COLGU - Experimental evidence at transcript level: Swiss-Prot protein existence level 2. Involved in oxygen transport from the lung to the various peripheral tissues. From Colobus guereza (Mantled guereza) (Eastern black-and-white colobus monkey).
    653..2152    +  CDS            gag (sequence partly withheld): GAG_HV1N5 - Experimental evidence at protein level: Swiss-Prot protein existence level 1. [p6-gag]: Plays a role in budding of the assembled particle by interacting with the host class E VPS proteins TSG101 and PDCD6IP/AIP1. From Human immunodeficiency virus type 1 group M subtype B (isolate NY5) (HIV-1).
   1948..4956    +  CDS            gag-pol (fragment): POL_HV1N5 - Experimental evidence at protein level: Swiss-Prot protein existence level 1. [Integrase]: Catalyzes viral DNA integration into the host chromosome, by performing a series of DNA cutting and joining reactions. This enzyme activity takes place after virion entry into a cell and reverse transcription of the RNA genome in dsDNA. The first step in the integration process is 3' processing. This step requires a complex comprising the viral genome, matrix protein, Vpr and integrase. This complex is called the pre-integration complex (PIC). The integrase protein removes 2 nucleotides from
   5006..5035    +  misc_feature   MCS (fragment): pBluescript multiple cloning site
   5047..5121    +  CDS            HBB (fragment): HBB_PONPY - Experimental evidence at transcript level: Swiss-Prot protein existence level 2. Involved in oxygen transport from the lung to the various peripheral tissues. From Pongo pygmaeus (Bornean orangutan).
   5125..5519    +  polyA_signal   β-globin poly(A): human β-globin polyadenylation signal
   5939..6043    +  promoter       AmpR promoter: bla
   6044..6904    +  CDS            AmpR: β-lactamase; bla; confers resistance to ampicillin, carbenicillin, and related antibiotics
   7075..7663    +  rep_origin     ori: high-copy-number ColE1/pMB1/pBR322/pUC origin of replication
   7828..8129    -  CDS            TcR (fragment): tetracycline efflux protein; tet; confers resistance to tetracycline
   8152..8245    -  rep_origin     SV40 ori (fragment): SV40 origin of replication
   8327..8706    +  enhancer       CMV enhancer: human cytomegalovirus immediate early enhancer
   8707..8910    +  promoter       CMV promoter: human cytomegalovirus (CMV) immediate early promoter
>Addgene plasmid #164441 | pHDM-Hgpm2 | addgene full sequence | sequence record 323654 | Addgene NGS Result
CGTTTAGTGAACCGTCAGATCGCCTGGAGACGCCATCCACGCTGTTTTGACCTCCATAGAAGACACCGGG
ACCGATCCAGCCTCCCCTCGAAGCTGATCCTGAGAACTTCAGGGTGAGTCTATGGGACCCTTGATGTTTT
CTTTCCCCTTCTTTTCTATGGTTAAGTTCATGTCATAGGAAGGGGAGAAGTAACAGGGTACACATATTGA
CCAAATCAGGGTAATTTTGCATTTGTAATTTTAAAAAATGCTTTCTTCTTTTAATATACTTTTTTGTTTA
TCTTATTTCTAATACTTTCCCTAATCTCTTTCTTTCAGGGCAATAATGATACAATGTATCATGCCTCTTT
GCACCATTCTAAAGAATAACAGTGATAATTTCTGGGTTAAGGCAATAGCAATATTTCTGCATATAAATAT
TTCTGCATATAAATTGTAACTGATGTAAGAGGTTTCATATTGCTAATAGCAGCTACAATCCAGCTACCAT
TCTGCTTTTATTTTATGGTTGGGATAAGGCTGGATTATTCTGAGTCCAAGCTAGGCCCTTTTGCTAATCA
TGTTCATACCTCTTATCTTCCTCCCACAGCTCCTGGGCAACGTGCTGGTCTGTGTGCTGGCCCATCACTT
TGGCAAAGAATTCTAGACTGCCATGGGCGCCCGCGCCTCCGTGCTGTCCGGCGGCGAGCTGGACAAGTGG
GAGAAGATCCGCCTGCGCCCCGGCGGCAAGAAGCAGTACAAGCTGAAGCACATCGTGTGGGCCTCCCGCG
AGCTGGAGCGCTTCGCCGTGAACCCCGGCCTGCTGGAGACCTCCGAGGGCTGCCGCCAGATCCTGGGCCA
GCTGCAGCCCTCCCTGCAAACCGGCTCCGAGGAGCTGCGCTCCCTGTACAACACCATCGCCGTGCTGTAC
TGCGTGCACCAGCGCATCGACGTGAAGGACACCAAGGAGGCCCTGGACAAGATCGAGGAGGAGCAGAACA
AGTCCAAGAAGAAGGCCCAGCAGGCCGCCGCCGACACCGGCAACAACTCCCAGGTGTCCCAGAACTAC
[693 nt withheld, positions 1049-1741]
GCCGAGGCCATGTCCCAAGTCACCAACCCCGCCACCATCATGATCCAGAAGGGCAACTTCCGCAACCAGC
GCAAGACCGTGAAGTGCTTCAACTGCGGCAAGGAGGGCCACATCGCCAAGAACTGCCGCGCCCCCCGCAA
GAAGGGCTGCTGGAAGTGCGGCAAGGAGGGCCACCAGATGAAAGATTGTACTGAGAGACAGGCTAATTTT
TTAGGGAAGATCTGGCCTTCCCACAAGGGAAGGCCAGGGAATTTTCTTCAGAGCAGACCAGAGCCAACAG
CCCCACCAGAAGAGAGCTTCAGGTTTGGGGAAGAGACAACAACTCCCTCTCAGAAGCAGGAGCCGATAGA
CAAGGAACTGTATCCTTTAGCTTCCCTCAGATCACTCTTTGGCAGCGACCCCTCGTCACAATAAAGATCG
GTGGCCAGCTGAAGGAGGCCCTGCTGGACACCGGCGCCGACGACACCGTGCTGGAGGAGATGAACCTGCC
CGGCCGCTGGAAGCCCAAGATGATCGGCGGCATCGGCGGCTTCATCAAAGTCCGCCAGTACGACCAGATC
CTGATCGAGATCTGCGGCCACAAGGCCATCGGCACCGTGCTGGTGGGCCCCACCCCCGTGAACATCATCG
GCCGCAACCTGCTGACCCAGATCGGCTGCACCCTGAACTTCCCCATCTCCCCCATCGAGACCGTGCCCGT
GAAGCTGAAGCCCGGCATGGACGGCCCCAAAGTCAAGCAGTGGCCCCTGACCGAGGAGAAGATCAAGGCC
CTGGTGGAGATCTGCACCGAGATGGAGAAGGAGGGCAAGATCTCCAAGATCGGCCCCGAGAACCCCTACA
ACACCCCCGTGTTCGCCATCAAGAAGAAGGACTCCACCAAGTGGCGCAAGCTGGTGGACTTCCGCGAGCT
GAACAAGCGCACCCAGGACTTCTGGGAGGTGCAGCTGGGCATCCCCCACCCCGCCGGCCTGAAGCAGAAG
AAGTCCGTGACCGTGCTGGACGTGGGCGACGCCTACTTCTCCGTGCCCCTGGACAAGGACTTCCGCAAGT
ACACCGCCTTCACCATCCCCTCCATCAACAACGAGACCCCCGGCATCCGCTACCAGTACAACGTGCTGCC
CCAGGGCTGGAAGGGCTCCCCCGCCATCTTCCAGTGCTCCATGACCAAGATCCTGGAGCCCTTCCGCAAG
CAGAACCCCGACATCGTGATCTACCAGTACATGGACGACCTGTACGTGGGCTCCGACCTGGAGATCGGCC
AGCACCGCACCAAGATCGAGGAGCTGCGCCAGCACCTGCTGCGCTGGGGCTTCACCACCCCCGACAAGAA
GCACCAGAAGGAGCCCCCCTTCCTGTGGATGGGCTACGAGCTGCACCCCGACAAGTGGACCGTGCAGCCC
ATCGTGCTGCCCGAGAAGGACTCCTGGACCGTGAACGACATCCAGAAGCTGGTGGGCAAGCTGAACTGGG
CCTCCCAGATCTACGCCGGCATCAAAGTCCGCCAGCTGTGCAAGCTGCTGCGCGGCACCAAGGCCCTGAC
CGAGGTGGTGCCCCTGACCGAGGAGGCCGAGCTGGAGCTGGCCGAGAACCGCGAGATCCTGAAGGAGCCC
GTGCACGGCGTGTACTACGACCCCTCCAAGGACCTGATCGCCGAGATCCAGAAGCAGGGCCAGGGCCAGT
GGACCTACCAGATCTACCAGGAGCCCTTCAAGAACCTGAAGACCGGCAAATACGCCCGCATGAAGGGCGC
CCACACCAACGACGTGAAGCAGCTGACCGAGGCCGTGCAGAAGATCGCCACCGAGTCCATCGTGATCTGG
GGCAAGACTCCCAAGTTCAAGCTGCCCATCCAGAAGGAGACCTGGGAGGCCTGGTGGACCGAGTACTGGC
AGGCCACCTGGATCCCCGAGTGGGAGTTCGTGAACACCCCCCCCCTGGTGAAGCTGTGGTACCAGCTGGA
GAAGGAGCCCATCATCGGCGCCGAGACCTTCTACGTGGACGGCGCCGCCAACCGCGAGACCAAGCTGGGC
AAGGCCGGCTACGTGACCGACCGCGGCCGCCAGAAGGTGGTGCCCCTGACCGACACCACCAACCAGAAGA
CCGAGCTGCAGGCCATCCACCTGGCCCTGCAAGACTCCGGCCTGGAGGTGAACATCGTGACCGACTCCCA
GTATGCATTGGGCATCATCCAGGCCCAGCCCGACAAGTCCGAGTCCGAGCTGGTGTCCCAGATCATCGAG
CAGCTGATCAAGAAGGAGAAGGTGTACCTGGCCTGGGTGCCCGCCCACAAGGGCATCGGCGGCAACGAGC
AGGTGGACAAGCTGGTGTCCGCCGGCATCCGCAAGGTGCTGTTCCTGGACGGCATCGACAAGGCCCAGGA
GGAGCACGAGAAGTACCACTCCAACTGGCGCGCCATGGCCTCCGACTTCAACCTGCCCCCCGTGGTGGCC
AAGGAGATCGTGGCCTCCTGCGACAAGTGCCAGCTGAAGGGCGAGGCCATGCACGGCCAGGTGGACTGCT
CCCCCGGCATCTGGCAGCTGGACTGCACCCACCTGGAGGGCAAGGTGATCCTGGTGGCCGTGCACGTGGC
CTCCGGCTACATCGAGGCCGAGGTGATCCCCGCCGAGACCGGCCAGGAGACCGCCTACTTCCTGCTGAAG
CTGGCCGGCCGCTGGCCCGTGAAGACCGTGCACACCGACAACGGCTCCAACTTCACCTCCACCACCGTGA
AGGCCGCCTGCTGGTGGGCCGGCATCAAGCAGGAGTTCGGCATCCCCTACAACCCCCAGTCCCAGGGCGT
GATCGAGTCCATGAACAAGGAGCTGAAGAAGATCATCGGCCAAGTCCGCGACCAGGCCGAGCACCTGAAG
ACCGCCGTGCAGATGGCCGTGTTCATCCACAACTTCAAGCGCAAGGGCGGCATCGGCGGCTACTCCGCCG
GCGAGCGCATCGTGGACATCATCGCCACCGACATCCAGACCAAGGAGCTGCAGAAGCAGATCACCAAGAT
CCAGAACTTCCGCGTGTACTACCGCGACTCCCGCGACCCCGTGTGGAAGGGCCCCGCCAAGCTGCTGTGG
AAGGGCGAGGGCGCCGTGGTGATCCAGGACAACTCCGACATCAAGGTGGTGCCCCGCCGCAAGGCCAAGA
TCATCCGCGACTACGGCAAGCAGATGGCCGGCGACGACTGCGTGGCCTCCCGCCAGGACGAGGACTAACA
CATGGAAAAGATTAGTAAAACACCATAGGCCGCTCTAGAGGATCCAAGCTTATCGATACCGTCGACCTCG
AGGGCCCAGATCTAATTCACCCCACCAGTGCAGGCTGCCTATCAGAAAGTGGTGGCTGGTGTGGCTAATG
CCCTGGCCCACAAGTATCACTAAGCTCGCTTTCTTGCTGTCCAATTTCTATTAAAGGTTCCTTTGTTCCC
TAAGTCCAACTACTAAACTGGGGGATATTATGAAGGGCCTTGAGCATCTGGATTCTGCCTAATAAAAAAC
ATTTATTTTCATTGCAATGATGTATTTAAATTATTTCTGAATATTTTACTAAAAAGGGAATGTGGGAGGT
CAGTGCATTTAAAACATAAAGAAATGAAGAGCTAGTTCAAACCTTGGGAAAATACACTATATCTTAAACT
CCATGAAAGAAGGTGAGGCTGCAAACAGCTAATGCACATTGGCAACAGCCCCTGATGCCTATGCCTTATT
CATCCCTCAGAAAAGGATTCAAGTAGAGGCTTGATTTGGAGGTTAAAGTTTTGCTATGCTGTATTTTACA
TTACTTATTGTTTTAGCTGTCCTCATGAATGTCTTTTCACTACCCATTTGCTTATCCTGCATCTCTCAGC
CTTGACTCCACTCAGTTCTCTTGCTTAGAGATACCACCTTTCCCCTGAAGTGTTCCTTCCATGTTTTACG
GCGAGATGGTTTCTCCTCGCCTGGCCACTCAGCCTTAGTTGTCTCTGTTGTCTTATAGAGGTCTACTTGA
AGAAGGAAAAACAGGGGGCATGGTTTGACTGTCCTGTGAGCCCTTCTTCCCTGCCTCCCCCACTCACAGT
GACCCGGAATCCCTCGACATGGCAGTCTAGATCATTCTTGAAGACGAAAGGGCCTCGTGATACGCCTATT
TTTATAGGTTAATGTCATGATAATAATGGTTTCTTAGACGTCAGGTGGCACTTTTCGGGGAAATGTGCGC
GGAACCCCTATTTGTTTATTTTTCTAAATACATTCAAATATGTATCCGCTCATGAGACAATAACCCTGAT
AAATGCTTCAATAATATTGAAAAAGGAAGAGTATGAGTATTCAACATTTCCGTGTCGCCCTTATTCCCTT
TTTTGCGGCATTTTGCCTTCCTGTTTTTGCTCACCCAGAAACGCTGGTGAAAGTAAAAGATGCTGAAGAT
CAGTTGGGTGCACGAGTGGGTTACATCGAACTGGATCTCAACAGCGGTAAGATCCTTGAGAGTTTTCGCC
CCGAAGAACGTTTTCCAATGATGAGCACTTTTAAAGTTCTGCTATGTGGCGCGGTATTATCCCGTATTGA
CGCCGGGCAAGAGCAACTCGGTCGCCGCATACACTATTCTCAGAATGACTTGGTTGAGTACTCACCAGTC
ACAGAAAAGCATCTTACGGATGGCATGACAGTAAGAGAATTATGCAGTGCTGCCATAACCATGAGTGATA
ACACTGCGGCCAACTTACTTCTGACAACGATCGGAGGACCGAAGGAGCTAACCGCTTTTTTGCACAACAT
GGGGGATCATGTAACTCGCCTTGATCGTTGGGAACCGGAGCTGAATGAAGCCATACCAAACGACGAGCGT
GACACCACGATGCCTGTAGCAATGGCAACAACGTTGCGCAAACTATTAACTGGCGAACTACTTACTCTAG
CTTCCCGGCAACAATTAATAGACTGGATGGAGGCGGATAAAGTTGCAGGACCACTTCTGCGCTCGGCCCT
TCCGGCTGGCTGGTTTATTGCTGATAAATCTGGAGCCGGTGAGCGTGGGTCTCGCGGTATCATTGCAGCA
CTGGGGCCAGATGGTAAGCCCTCCCGTATCGTAGTTATCTACACGACGGGGAGTCAGGCAACTATGGATG
AACGAAATAGACAGATCGCTGAGATAGGTGCCTCACTGATTAAGCATTGGTAACTGTCAGACCAAGTTTA
CTCATATATACTTTAGATTGATTTAAAACTTCATTTTTAATTTAAAAGGATCTAGGTGAAGATCCTTTTT
GATAATCTCATGACCAAAATCCCTTAACGTGAGTTTTCGTTCCACTGAGCGTCAGACCCCGTAGAAAAGA
TCAAAGGATCTTCTTGAGATCCTTTTTTTCTGCGCGTAATCTGCTGCTTGCAAACAAAAAAACCACCGCT
ACCAGCGGTGGTTTGTTTGCCGGATCAAGAGCTACCAACTCTTTTTCCGAAGGTAACTGGCTTCAGCAGA
GCGCAGATACCAAATACTGTTCTTCTAGTGTAGCCGTAGTTAGGCCACCACTTCAAGAACTCTGTAGCAC
CGCCTACATACCTCGCTCTGCTAATCCTGTTACCAGTGGCTGCTGCCAGTGGCGATAAGTCGTGTCTTAC
CGGGTTGGACTCAAGACGATAGTTACCGGATAAGGCGCAGCGGTCGGGCTGAACGGGGGGTTCGTGCACA
CAGCCCAGCTTGGAGCGAACGACCTACACCGAACTGAGATACCTACAGCGTGAGCTATGAGAAAGCGCCA
CGCTTCCCGAAGGGAGAAAGGCGGACAGGTATCCGGTAAGCGGCAGGGTCGGAACAGGAGAGCGCACGAG
GGAGCTTCCAGGGGGAAACGCCTGGTATCTTTATAGTCCTGTCGGGTTTCGCCACCTCTGACTTGAGCGT
CGATTTTTGTGATGCTCGTCAGGGGGGCGGAGCCTATGGAAAAACGCCAGCAACGGAGATGCGCCGCGTG
CGGCTGCTGGAGATGGCGGACGCGATGGATATGTTCTGCCAAGGGTTGGTTTGCGCATTCACAGTTCTCC
GCAAGAATTGATTGGCTCCAATTCTTGGAGTGGTGAATCCGTTAGCGAGGTGCCGCCGGCTTCCATTCAG
GTCGAGGTGGCCCGGCTCCATGCACCGCGACGCAACGCGGGGAGGCAGACAAGGTATAGGGCGGCGCCTA
CAATCCATGCCAACCCGTTCCATGTGCTCGCCGAGGCGGCATAAATCGCCGTGACGATCAGCGGTCCAAT
GATCGAAGTTAGGCTGGTAAGAGCCGCGAGCGATCCTTGAAGCTGTCCCTGATGGTCGTCATCTACCTGC
CTGGACAGCATGGCCTGCAACGCGGGCATCCCGATGCCGCCGGAAGCGAGAAGAATCATAATGGGGAAGG
CCATCCAGCCTCGCGTCGGGGAGCTTTTTGCAAAAGCCTAGGCCTCCAAAAAAGCCTCCTCACTACTTCT
GGAATAGCTCAGAGGCCGAGGCGGCCTCGGCCTCTGCATAAATAAAAAAAATTAGTCAGCCATGAGCTTG
GCCCATTGCATACGTTGTATCCATATCATAATATGTACATTTATATTGGCTCATGTCCAACATTACCGCC
ATGTTGACATTGATTATTGACTAGTTATTAATAGTAATCAATTACGGGGTCATTAGTTCATAGCCCATAT
ATGGAGTTCCGCGTTACATAACTTACGGTAAATGGCCCGCCTGGCTGACCGCCCAACGACCCCCGCCCAT
TGACGTCAATAATGACGTATGTTCCCATAGTAACGCCAATAGGGACTTTCCATTGACGTCAATGGGTGGA
GTATTTACGGTAAACTGCCCACTTGGCAGTACATCAAGTGTATCATATGCCAAGTACGCCCCCTATTGAC
GTCAATGACGGTAAATGGCCCGCCTGGCATTATGCCCAGTACATGACCTTATGGGACTTTCCTACTTGGC
AGTACATCTACGTATTAGTCATCGCTATTACCATGGTGATGCGGTTTTGGCAGTACATCAATGGGCGTGG
ATAGCGGTTTGACTCACGGGGATTTCCAAGTCTCCACCCCATTGACGTCAATGGGAGTTTGTTTTGGCAC
CAAAATCAACGGGACTTTCCAAAATGTCGTAACAACTCCGCCCCATTGACGCAAATGGGCGGTAGGCGTG
TACGGTGGGAGGTCTATATAAGCAGAGCT
